Addgene plasmid #14262: pAG413GPD-ccdB-TAP
Purpose: (Empty Backbone)
Depositing lab: Susan Lindquist. Depositing organization: Whitehead Institute for Biomedical Research. Publication: A suite of Gateway cloning vectors for high-throughput genetic analysis in Saccharomyces cerevisiae. Alberti S, Gitler AD, Lindquist S. Yeast. 2007 Oct . 24(10):913-9. 10.1002/yea.1502 PubMed 17583893.
Backbone
  Vector backbone: pRS413
  Vector type: Yeast Expression ; Gateway Destination
  Selectable markers: HIS3
Growth in bacteria
  Bacterial resistance: Chloramphenicol and Ampicillin, 25 & 100 μg/mL
  Growth temperature: 37°C
  Growth strain: ccdB Survival
  Growth instructions: DB3.1, ccdB Survival
  Copy number: Unknown
Gene/Insert
  Gene/Insert name: None
  Tag / fusion protein: TAP (C terminal on backbone)
  Cloning method: Gateway Cloning
  Sequencing primers: 5′ GPDPro_F
Terms and licenses: Academic/Nonprofit Terms; Industry Terms: Not Available to Industry
Depositor comments: Type of plasmid: CEN. This plasmid contains the Gateway technology from Invitrogen; Invitrogen requires purchasing of Gateway Clonase for carrying out the Gateway recombinational cloning reaction http://www.invitrogen.com Please note that the full plasmid sequence is provided as a reference only, and may not match the exact sequence of the plasmid.
How to cite: pAG413GPD-ccdB-TAP was a gift from Susan Lindquist (Addgene plasmid # 14262 ; http://n2t.net/addgene:14262 ; RRID:Addgene_14262)
