[The description below was written by a language model from this plasmid's Addgene catalogue record and pLannotate feature annotations shown in this document.]
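Description:
pAG413GPD-ccdB-TAP is an empty Gateway destination vector for constitutive protein expression in Saccharomyces cerevisiae, built on the pRS413 shuttle backbone (8,452 nt in the depositor's reference sequence, which is noted as possibly not matching the physical plasmid exactly). In yeast it is maintained as a low-copy centromeric plasmid through a CEN6/ARS element and selected by complementation of histidine auxotrophy with the HIS3 marker under its own promoter. In E. coli it replicates from a ColE1/pUC-type origin and carries an ampicillin resistance gene. An f1 origin and remnants of the pBluescript lacZα/MCS region, including flanking T3 and T7 promoters, are also present.

The expression cassette is driven by the strong constitutive GPD (TDH3/GAP) promoter and closed by the CYC1 terminator. Between them lies the Gateway cassette: attR1 and attR2 sites flanking a chloramphenicol resistance gene and the ccdB toxin gene. Because CcdB poisons DNA gyrase, the unrecombined vector must be propagated in a ccdB-tolerant strain, with chloramphenicol and ampicillin as selections. An LR recombination with an entry clone swaps the CmR-ccdB segment for the gene of interest, and ccdB then counterselects against unrecombined vector in ordinary strains.

Downstream of attR2 is a tandem affinity purification (TAP) tag, annotated as a calmodulin-binding peptide followed by immunoglobulin-binding domains of Staphylococcus aureus protein A. An inserted ORF lacking a stop codon and in frame is therefore expressed as a C-terminal TAP fusion. The vector belongs to a suite of yeast Gateway plasmids designed for high-throughput genetic analysis. It suits stable, near-single-copy expression of tagged proteins for two-step affinity purification, interaction studies or detection.
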