Features (pLannotate 1.2.2; 32 found; start..end, strand, type, name):
     70..573     -  misc_feature   CEN/ARS: S. cerevisiae CEN6 centromere fused to an autonomously replicating sequence
    610..714     +  promoter       AmpR promoter: bla
    715..1575    +  CDS            AmpR: β-lactamase; bla; confers resistance to ampicillin, carbenicillin, and related antibiotics
   1746..2334    +  rep_origin     ori: high-copy-number ColE1/pMB1/pBR322/pUC origin of replication
   2517..2609    +  CDS            lacI (fragment): lac repressor; lacI; The lac repressor binds to the lac operator to inhibit transcription in E. coli. This inhibition can be relieved by adding lactose or isopropyl-β-D-thiogalactopyranoside (IPTG).
   2622..2643    +  protein_bind   CAP binding site: CAP binding activates transcription in the presence of cAMP. E. coli catabolite activator protein
   2658..2688    +  promoter       lac promoter: promoter for the E. coli lac operon
   2696..2712    +  protein_bind   lac operator: The lac repressor binds to the lac operator to inhibit transcription in E. coli. This inhibition can be relieved by adding lactose or isopropyl-β-D-thiogalactopyranoside (IPTG). lac repressor encoded by lacI
   2757..2775    +  promoter       T3 promoter: promoter for bacteriophage T3 RNA polymerase
   2804..3448    +  promoter       GAP promoter: S. cerevisiae TDH3; promoter for glyceraldehyde-3-phosphate dehydrogenase
   3454..3474    +  misc_feature   MCS (fragment): pBluescript multiple cloning site
   3478..3602    +  protein_bind   attR1: mutant version of attR; recombination site for the Gateway® LR reaction LR Clonase™
   3627..3657    +  promoter       lac UV5 promoter: E. coli lac promoter with an "up" mutation
   3681..3710    +  promoter       cat promoter (fragment): promoter of the E. coli cat gene encoding chloramphenicol acetyltransferase
   3711..4370    +  CDS            CmR: chloramphenicol acetyltransferase; cat; confers resistance to chloramphenicol
   4552..4710    +  CDS            ccdA (fragment): CCDA_ECO57 - Also known as H, letA. Experimental evidence at protein level: Swiss-Prot protein existence level 1. Antitoxin component of a type II toxin-antitoxin (TA) system which inhibits the post-segregational killing (PSK) of plasmid-free cells, also referred to as a plasmid addiction system. Binds to and blocks the activity of CcdB; will also remove bound CcdB protein from the CcdB-GyrA complex by forming a CcdA-CcdB complex, a process termed rejuvenation. Functions as a transcriptional corepressor for the ccdAB operon, repression also requires CcdB (By similarity). From Escherichia coli
   4715..5017    +  CDS            ccdB: CCDB_ECOLI - Also known as G, letB, letD. Experimental evidence at protein level: Swiss-Prot protein existence level 1. Toxic component of a type II toxin-antitoxin (TA) system, functioning in plasmid maintainence. Responsible for the post- segregational killing (PSK) of plasmid-free cells, also referred to as a plasmid addiction system. Half-life of over 2 hours. Cell killing by CcdB is accompanied by filamentation, defects in chromosome and plasmid segregation, defects in cell division, formation of anucleate cells, decreased DNA synthesis and plasmid loss. Interferes with the activity of DN
   5061..5185    -  protein_bind   attR2: mutant version of attR; recombination site for the Gateway® LR reaction LR Clonase™
   5189..5222    +  misc_feature   MCS (fragment): pBluescript multiple cloning site
   5244..5321    +  CDS            CBP: calmodulin-binding peptide derived from skeletal muscle myosin light chain kinase; binds calmodulin with nanomolar affinity in the presence of calcium
   5442..5591    +  CDS            spa (fragment): SPA_STAAE - Experimental evidence at protein level: Swiss-Prot protein existence level 1. Plays a role in the inhibition of the host innate and adaptive immune responses. Possesses five immunoglobulin-binding domains that capture both the fragment crystallizable region (Fc region) and the Fab region (part of Ig that identifies antigen) of immunoglobulins (By similarity). In turn, Staphylococcus aureus is protected from phagocytic killing via inhibition of Ig Fc region. In addition, the host elicited B-cell response is prevented due to a decrease of antibody-secreting cell proliferation that en
   5727..6107    +  CDS            protein A (fragment): immunoglobulin binding domains of Staphylocuccus aureus protein A
   6120..6367    +  terminator     CYC1 terminator: S. cerevisiae CYC1; transcription terminator for CYC1
   6386..6404    -  promoter       T7 promoter: promoter for bacteriophage T7 RNA polymerase
   6412..6567    +  CDS            lacZα (fragment): LacZα fragment of β-galactosidase; lacZ fragment
   6575..7030    +  rep_origin     f1 ori (sequence partly withheld): f1 bacteriophage origin of replication; arrow indicates direction of (+) strand synthesis
   7031..7082    -  misc_feature   bom (fragment): basis of mobility region from pBR322
   7290..7949    -  CDS            HIS3: imidazoleglycerol-phosphate dehydratase, required for histidine biosynthesis; S. cerevisiae HIS3; yeast auxotrophic marker
   7950..8136    -  promoter       HIS3 promoter: S. cerevisiae HIS3
   8186..8266    +  CDS            MRM1 (fragment): MRM1_YEAST - Also known as PET56 From Saccharomyces cerevisiae (strain ATCC 204508 / S288c) (Baker's yeast).
   8267..8316    -  misc_feature   bom (fragment): basis of mobility region from pBR322
   8418..1       -  CDS            rop (fragment) (across the origin): Rop protein, which maintains plasmids at low copy number; rop
>Addgene plasmid #14262 | pAG413GPD-ccdB-TAP | depositor full sequence | sequence record 7925 | Author sequence
GACGAAAGGGCCTCGTGATACGCCTATTTTTATAGGTTAATGTCATGATAATAATGGTTTCTTAGGACGG
ATCGCTTGCCTGTAACTTACACGCGCCTCGTATCTTTTAATGATGGAATAATTTGGGAATTTACTCTGTG
TTTATTTATTTTTATGTTTTGTATTTGGATTTTAGAAAGTAAATAAAGAAGGTAGAAGAGTTACGGAATG
AAGAAAAAAAAATAAACAAAGGTTTAAAAAATTTCAACAAAAAGCGTACTTTACATATATATTTATTAGA
CAAGAAAAGCAGATTAAATAGATATACATTCGATTAACGATAAGTAAAATGTAAAATCACAGGATTTTCG
TGTGTGGTCTTCTACACAGACAAGATGAAACAATTCGGCATTAATACCTGAGAGCAGGAAGAGCAAGATA
AAAGGTAGTATTTGTTGGCGATCCCCCTAGAGTCTTTTACATCTTCGGAAAACAAAAACTATTTTTTCTT
TAATTTCTTTTTTTACTTTCTATTTTTAATTTATATATTTATATTAAAAAATTTAAATTATAATTATTTT
TATAGCACGTGATGAAAAGGACCCAGGTGGCACTTTTCGGGGAAATGTGCGCGGAACCCCTATTTGTTTA
TTTTTCTAAATACATTCAAATATGTATCCGCTCATGAGACAATAACCCTGATAAATGCTTCAATAATATT
GAAAAAGGAAGAGTATGAGTATTCAACATTTCCGTGTCGCCCTTATTCCCTTTTTTGCGGCATTTTGCCT
TCCTGTTTTTGCTCACCCAGAAACGCTGGTGAAAGTAAAAGATGCTGAAGATCAGTTGGGTGCACGAGTG
GGTTACATCGAACTGGATCTCAACAGCGGTAAGATCCTTGAGAGTTTTCGCCCCGAAGAACGTTTTCCAA
TGATGAGCACTTTTAAAGTTCTGCTATGTGGCGCGGTATTATCCCGTATTGACGCCGGGCAAGAGCAACT
CGGTCGCCGCATACACTATTCTCAGAATGACTTGGTTGAGTACTCACCAGTCACAGAAAAGCATCTTACG
GATGGCATGACAGTAAGAGAATTATGCAGTGCTGCCATAACCATGAGTGATAACACTGCGGCCAACTTAC
TTCTGACAACGATCGGAGGACCGAAGGAGCTAACCGCTTTTTTGCACAACATGGGGGATCATGTAACTCG
CCTTGATCGTTGGGAACCGGAGCTGAATGAAGCCATACCAAACGACGAGCGTGACACCACGATGCCTGTA
GCAATGGCAACAACGTTGCGCAAACTATTAACTGGCGAACTACTTACTCTAGCTTCCCGGCAACAATTAA
TAGACTGGATGGAGGCGGATAAAGTTGCAGGACCACTTCTGCGCTCGGCCCTTCCGGCTGGCTGGTTTAT
TGCTGATAAATCTGGAGCCGGTGAGCGTGGGTCTCGCGGTATCATTGCAGCACTGGGGCCAGATGGTAAG
CCCTCCCGTATCGTAGTTATCTACACGACGGGGAGTCAGGCAACTATGGATGAACGAAATAGACAGATCG
CTGAGATAGGTGCCTCACTGATTAAGCATTGGTAACTGTCAGACCAAGTTTACTCATATATACTTTAGAT
TGATTTAAAACTTCATTTTTAATTTAAAAGGATCTAGGTGAAGATCCTTTTTGATAATCTCATGACCAAA
ATCCCTTAACGTGAGTTTTCGTTCCACTGAGCGTCAGACCCCGTAGAAAAGATCAAAGGATCTTCTTGAG
ATCCTTTTTTTCTGCGCGTAATCTGCTGCTTGCAAACAAAAAAACCACCGCTACCAGCGGTGGTTTGTTT
GCCGGATCAAGAGCTACCAACTCTTTTTCCGAAGGTAACTGGCTTCAGCAGAGCGCAGATACCAAATACT
GTCCTTCTAGTGTAGCCGTAGTTAGGCCACCACTTCAAGAACTCTGTAGCACCGCCTACATACCTCGCTC
TGCTAATCCTGTTACCAGTGGCTGCTGCCAGTGGCGATAAGTCGTGTCTTACCGGGTTGGACTCAAGACG
ATAGTTACCGGATAAGGCGCAGCGGTCGGGCTGAACGGGGGGTTCGTGCACACAGCCCAGCTTGGAGCGA
ACGACCTACACCGAACTGAGATACCTACAGCGTGAGCTATGAGAAAGCGCCACGCTTCCCGAAGGGAGAA
AGGCGGACAGGTATCCGGTAAGCGGCAGGGTCGGAACAGGAGAGCGCACGAGGGAGCTTCCAGGGGGAAA
CGCCTGGTATCTTTATAGTCCTGTCGGGTTTCGCCACCTCTGACTTGAGCGTCGATTTTTGTGATGCTCG
TCAGGGGGGCGGAGCCTATGGAAAAACGCCAGCAACGCGGCCTTTTTACGGTTCCTGGCCTTTTGCTGGC
CTTTTGCTCACATGTTCTTTCCTGCGTTATCCCCTGATTCTGTGGATAACCGTATTACCGCCTTTGAGTG
AGCTGATACCGCTCGCCGCAGCCGAACGACCGAGCGCAGCGAGTCAGTGAGCGAGGAAGCGGAAGAGCGC
CCAATACGCAAACCGCCTCTCCCCGCGCGTTGGCCGATTCATTAATGCAGCTGGCACGACAGGTTTCCCG
ACTGGAAAGCGGGCAGTGAGCGCAACGCAATTAATGTGAGTTACCTCACTCATTAGGCACCCCAGGCTTT
ACACTTTATGCTTCCGGCTCCTATGTTGTGTGGAATTGTGAGCGGATAACAATTTCACACAGGAAACAGC
TATGACCATGATTACGCCAAGCGCGCAATTAACCCTCACTAAAGGGAACAAAAGCTGGAGCTCTTCGAGT
TTATCATTATCAATACTCGCCATTTCAAAGAATACGTAAATAATTAATAGTAGTGATTTTCCTAACTTTA
TTTAGTCAAAAAATTAGCCTTTTAATTCTGCTGTAACCCGTACATGCCCAAAATAGGGGGCGGGTTACAC
AGAATATATAACACCGAAGGTGCCTGGGTGAACAGGTTTATTCCTGGCATCCACTAAATATAATGGAGCC
CGCTTTTTAAGCTGGCATCCAGAAAAAAAAAGAATCCCAGCACCAAAATATTGTTTTCTTCACCAACCAT
CAGTTCATAGGTCCATTCTCTTAGCGCAACTACAGAGAACAGGGGCACAAACAGGCAAAAAACGGGCACA
ACCTCAATGGAGTGATGCAACCTGCCTGGAGTAAATGATGACACAAGGCAATTGACCCACGCATGTATCT
ATCTCATTTTCTTACACCTTCTATTACCTTCTGCTCTCTCTGATTTGGAAAAAGCTGAAAAAAAAGGTTG
AAACCAGTTCCCTGAAATTATTCCCCTACTTGACTAATAAGTATATAAAGACGGTAGGTATTGATTGTAA
TTCTGTAAATCTATTTCTTAAACTTCTTAAATTCTACTTTTATAGTTAGTCTTTTTTTTAGTTTTAAAAC
ACCAGAACTTAGTTTCGACGGATTCTAGAACTAGTGGATCCCCCATCACAAGTTTGTACAAAAAAGCTGA
ACGAGAAACGTAAAATGATATAAATATCAATATATTAAATTAGATTTTGCATAAAAAACAGACTACATAA
TACTGTAAAACACAACATATCCAGTCACTATGGCGGCCGCATTAGGCACCCCAGGCTTTACACTTTATGC
TTCCGGCTCGTATAATGTGTGGATTTTGAGTTAGGATCCGTCGAGATTTTCAGGAGCTAAGGAAGCTAAA
ATGGAGAAAAAAATCACTGGATATACCACCGTTGATATATCCCAATGGCATCGTAAAGAACATTTTGAGG
CATTTCAGTCAGTTGCTCAATGTACCTATAACCAGACCGTTCAGCTGGATATTACGGCCTTTTTAAAGAC
CGTAAAGAAAAATAAGCACAAGTTTTATCCGGCCTTTATTCACATTCTTGCCCGCCTGATGAATGCTCAT
CCGGAATTCCGTATGGCAATGAAAGACGGTGAGCTGGTGATATGGGATAGTGTTCACCCTTGTTACACCG
TTTTCCATGAGCAAACTGAAACGTTTTCATCGCTCTGGAGTGAATACCACGACGATTTCCGGCAGTTTCT
ACACATATATTCGCAAGATGTGGCGTGTTACGGTGAAAACCTGGCCTATTTCCCTAAAGGGTTTATTGAG
AATATGTTTTTCGTCTCAGCCAATCCCTGGGTGAGTTTCACCAGTTTTGATTTAAACGTGGCCAATATGG
ACAACTTCTTCGCCCCCGTTTTCACCATGGGCAAATATTATACGCAAGGCGACAAGGTGCTGATGCCGCT
GGCGATTCAGGTTCATCATGCCGTCTGTGATGGCTTCCATGTCGGCAGAATGCTTAATGAATTACAACAG
TACTGCGATGAGTGGCAGGGCGGGGCGTAAACGCCGCGTGGATCCGGCTTACTAAAAGCCAGATAACAGT
ATGCGTATTTGCGCGCTGATTTTTGCGGTATAAGAATATATACTGATATGTATACCCGAAGTATGTCAAA
AAGAGGTATGCTATGAAGCAGCGTATTACAGTGACAGTTGACAGCGACAGCTATCAGTTGCTCAAGGCAT
ATATGATGTCAATATCTCCGGTCTGGTAAGCACAACCATGCAGAATGAAGCCCGTCGTCTGCGTGCCGAA
CGCTGGAAAGCGGAAAATCAGGAAGGGATGGCTGAGGTCGCCCGGTTTATTGAAATGAACGGCTCTTTTG
CTGACGAGAACAGGGGCTGGTGAAATGCAGTTTAAGGTTTACACCTATAAAAGAGAGAGCCGTTATCGTC
TGTTTGTGGATGTACAGAGTGATATTATTGACACGCCCGGGCGACGGATGGTGATCCCCCTGGCCAGTGC
ACGTCTGCTGTCAGATAAAGTCTCCCGTGAACTTTACCCGGTGGTGCATATCGGGGATGAAAGCTGGCGC
ATGATGACCACCGATATGGCCAGTGTGCCGGTCTCCGTTATCGGGGAAGAAGTGGCTGATCTCAGCCACC
GCGAAAATGACATCAAAAACGCCATTAACCTGATGTTCTGGGGAATATAAATGTCAGGCTCCCTTATACA
CAGCCAGTCTGCAGGTCGACCATAGTGACTGGATATGTTGTGTTTTACAGTATTATGTAGTCTGTTTTTT
ATGCAAAATCTAATTTAATATATTGATATTTATATCATTTTACGTTTCTCGTTCAGCTTTCTTGTACAAA
GTGGTGATGGGCTGCAGGAATTCGATATCAAGCTTATCGATAGGTGGACCAGGTGGTGGAATGAAGCGAC
GATGGAAAAAGAATTTCATAGCCGTCTCAGCAGCCAACCGCTTTAAGAAAATCTCATCCTCCGGGGCACT
TGATTATGGTACCCCAACTACTGCTTCTGAAAATCTATATTTTCAAGGTGAACTAAAAACTGCTGCTTTG
GCTCAACATGCGATTAAGGGTGAAGCTCAAAAACTTAATGACTCTCAAGCTCCAAAAGCTGATGCGCAAC
AAAATAACTTCAACAAAGATCAACAAAGCGCCTTCTATGAAATCTTGAACATGCCTAACTTAAACGAAGC
GCAACGTAACGGCTTCATTCAAAGTCTTAAAGACGACCCAAGCCAAAGCACTAACGTTTTAGGTGAAGCT
AAAAAATTAAACGAATCTCAAGCACCGAAAGCTGATAACAATTTCAACAAAGAACAACAAAATGCTTTCT
ATGAAATCTTGAATATGCCTAACTTAAACGAAGAACAACGCAATGGTTTCATCCAAAGCTTAAAAGATGA
CCCAAGCCAAAGTGCTAACCTATTGTCAGAAGCTAAAAAGTTAAATGAATCTCAAGCACCGAAAGCGGAT
AACAAATTCAACAAAGAACAACAAAATGCTTTCTATGAAATCTTACATTTACCTAACTTAAACGAAGAAC
AACGCAATGGTTTCATCCAAAGCCTAAAAGATGACCCAAGCCAAAGCGCTAACCTTTTAGCAGAAGCTAA
AAAGCTAAATGATGCTCAAGCACCAAAAGCTGACAACAAATTCAACAAAGAACAACAAAATGCTTTCTAT
GAAATTTTACATTTACCTAACTTAACTGAAGAACAACGTAACGGCTTCATCCAAAGCCTTAAAGACGATC
CTTCGGTGAGCAAAGAACAGTCACTCGAGTCATGTAATTAGTTATGTCACGCTTACATTCACGCCCTCCC
CCCACATCCGCTCTAACCGAAAAGGAAGGAGTTAGACAACCTGAAGTCTAGGTCCCTATTTATTTTTTTA
TAGTTATGTTAGTATTAAGAACGTTATTTATATTTCAAATTTTTCTTTTTTTTCTGTACAGACGCGTGTA
CGCATGTAACATTATACTGAAAACCTTGCTTGAGAAGGTTTTGGGACGCTCGAAGGCTTTAATTTGCGGC
CGGTACCCAATTCGCCCTATAGTGAGTCGTATTACGCGCGCTCACTGGCCGTCGTTTTACAACGTCGTGA
CTGGGAAAACCCTGGCGTTACCCAACTTAATCGCCTTGCAGCACATCCCCCTTTCGCCAGCTGGCGTAAT
AGCGAAGAGGCCCGCACCGATCGCCCTTCCCAACAGTTGCGCAGCCTGAATGGCGAATGGCGCG
[124 nt withheld, positions 6575-6698]
C
[91 nt withheld, positions 6700-6790]
A
[49 nt withheld, positions 6792-6840]
CCTTTGACGTTGGAGTCCACGTTCTTT
[37 nt withheld, positions 6868-6904]
ACCCTATCTCGGTCTATTCTTTTGATTTATAAGGGATTTTGCCGATTTCGGCCTATTGGTTAAAAAATGA
GCTGATTTAACAAAAATTTAACGCGAATTTTAACAAAATATTAACGTTTACAATTTCCTGATGCGGTATT
TTCTCCTTACGCATCTGTGCGGTATTTCACACCGCATAGATCCGTCGAGTTCAAGAGAAAAAAAAAGAAA
AAGCAAAAAGAAAAAAGGAAAGCGCGCCTCGTTCAGAATGACACGTATAGAATGATGCATTACCTTGTCA
TCTTCAGTATCATACTGTTCGTATACATACTTACTGACATTCATAGGTATACATATATACACATGTATAT
ATATCGTATGCTGCAGCTTTAAATAATCGGTGTCACTACATAAGAACACCTTTGGTGGAGGGAACATCGT
TGGTACCATTGGGCGAGGTGGCTTCTCTTATGGCAACCGCAAGAGCCTTGAACGCACTCTCACTACGGTG
ATGATCATTCTTGCCTCGCAGACAATCAACGTGGAGGGTAATTCTGCTAGCCTCTGCAAAGCTTTCAAGA
AAATGCGGGATCATCTCGCAAGAGAGATCTCCTACTTTCTCCCTTTGCAAACCAAGTTCGACAACTGCGT
ACGGCCTGTTCGAAAGATCTACCACCGCTCTGGAAAGTGCCTCATCCAAAGGCGCAAATCCTGATCCAAA
CCTTTTTACTCCACGCGCCAGTAGGGCCTCTTTAAAAGCTTGACCGAGAGCAATCCCGCAGTCTTCAGTG
GTGTGATGGTCGTCTATGTGTAAGTCACCAATGCACTCAACGATTAGCGACCAGCCGGAATGCTTGGCCA
GAGCATGTATCATATGGTCCAGAAACCCTATACCTGTGTGGACGTTAATCACTTGCGATTGTGTGGCCTG
TTCTGCTACTGCTTCTGCCTCTTTTTCTGGGAAGATCGAGTGCTCTATCGCTAGGGGACCACCCTTTAAA
GAGATCGCAATCTGAATCTTGGTTTCATTTGTAATACGCTTTACTAGGGCTTTCTGCTCTGTCATCTTTG
CCTTCGTTTATCTTGCCTGCTCATTTTTTAGTATATTCTTCGAAGAAATCACATTACTTTATATAATGTA
TAATTCATTATGTGATAATGCCAATCGCTAAGAAAAAAAAAGAGTCATCCGCTAGGGGAAAAAAAAAAAT
GAAAATCATTACCGAGGCATAAAAAAATATAGAGTGTACTAGAGGAGGCCAAGAGTAATAGAAAAAGAAA
ATTGCGGGAAAGGACTGTGTTATGACTTCCCTGACTAATGCCGTGTTCAAACGATACCTGGCAGTGACTC
CTAGCGCTCACCAAGCTCTTAAAACGGGAATTTATGGTGCACTCTCAGTACAATCTGCTCTGATGCCGCA
TAGTTAAGCCAGCCCCGACACCCGCCAACACGCGCTGACGCGCCCTGACGGGCTTGTCTGCTCCCGGCAT
CCGCTTACAGACAAGCTGTGACCGTCTCCGGGAGCTGCATGTGTCAGAGGTTTTCACCGTCATCACCGAA
ACGCGCGA
