>Addgene plasmid #14262 | pAG413GPD-ccdB-TAP | addgene partial sequence | sequence record 20743 | 14262 with pRS_marker
TTCCCGTTTTAAGAGCTTGGTGAGCGCTAGGAGTCACTGCCAGGTATCGTTTGAACACGGCATTAGTCAG
GGAAGTCATAACACAGTCCTTTCCCGCAATTTTCTTTTTCTATTACTCTTGGCCTCCTCTAGTACACTCT
ATATTTTTTTATGCCTCGGTAATGATTTTCATTTTTTTTTTTCCACCTAGCGGATGACTCTTTTTTTTTC
TTAGCGATTGGCATTATCACATAATGAATTATACATTATATAAAGTAATGTGATTTCTTCGAAGAATATA
CTAAAAAATGAGCAGGCAAGATAAACGAAGGCAAAGATGACAGAGCAGAAAGCCCTAGTAAAGCGTATTA
CAAATGAAACCAAGATTCAGATTGCGATCTCTTTAAAGGGTGGTCCCCTAGCGATAGAGCACTCGATCTT
CCCAGAAAAAGAGGCAGAAGCAGTAGCAGAACAGGCCACACAATCGCAAGTGATTAACGTCCACACAGGT
ATAGGGTTTCTGGACCATATGATACATGCTCTGGCCAAGCATTCCGGCTGGTCGCTAATCGTTGAGTGCA
TTGGTGACTTACACATAGACGACCATCACACCACTGAAGACTGCGGGATTGCTCTCGGTCAAGCTTTTAA
AGAGGCCCTAGGGGCCGTGCGTGGAGTAAAAAGGTTTGGATCAGGATTTGCGCCTTTGGATGAGGCACTT
