>Addgene plasmid #14262 | pAG413GPD-ccdB-TAP | addgene partial sequence | sequence record 20744 | 14262 with GW5
GGTGCCTAATGCGGCCGCCATAGTGACTGGATATGTTGTGTTTTACAGTATTATGTAGTCTGTTTTTTAT
GCAAAATCTAATTTAATATATTGATATTTATATCATTTTACGTTTCTCGTTCAGCTTTTTTGTACAAACT
TGTGATGGGGGATCCACTAATTCTAGAATCCGTCCAAACTAAGTTCTGGTGTTTTAAAACTAAAAAAAAG
AATAACTAAAAAAGTAAAATTTAAAAAGTTTAAGAAATAAATTTACAGAATTACAATCAATACCTACCGG
CCTTATATACTTAATAATCCAGTAAGGGAATAATTTCAGGGAACTGGTTTCCACCTTTTTTTTCCGCTTT
TTCCAAATCAAAAAAAACAAAAAGGAATAAAAAGGGGAAAAAAATGAAAAAAAAACCTGCCTGGGTCAAT
TGGCCTGGGGCAACCTTTACTCCAGGCAAGGTGCATCACTCCATTGAAGGTGGGCCCGGTTTTTGGCCGG
TTGGGCCCCCGGTCCCCGGAATTGCCCCAAAAAAAAGGAACCAAGAACTGAAGGGTGGTGAAAAAAAACA
TAATTTGGTGCCGGGAATCCTTTTTTTTCCGGAA
