>Addgene plasmid #14262 | pAG413GPD-ccdB-TAP | addgene partial sequence | sequence record 20745 | 14262 with GW3
CGGGGAAGAGTGGCTGATCTCAGCCACCGCGAAAATGACATCAAAAACGCCATTAACCTGATGTTCTGGG
GAATATAAATGTCAGGCTCCCTTATACACAGCCAGTCTGCAGGTCGACCATAGTGACTGGATATGTTGTG
TTTTACAGTATTATGTAGTCTGTTTTTTATGCAAAATCTAATTTAATATATTGATATTTATATCATTTTA
CGTTTCTCGTTCAGCTTTCTTGTACAAAGTGGTGATGGGCTGCAGGAATTCGATATCAAGCTTATCGATA
GGTGGACCAGGTGGTGGAATGAAGCGACGATGGAAAAAGAATTTCATAGCCGTCTCAGCAGCCAACCGCT
TTAAGAAAATCTCATCCTCCGGGGCACTTGATTATGGTACCCCAACTACTGCTTCTGAAAATCTATATTT
TCAAGGTGAACTAAAAACTGCTGCTTTGGCTCAACATGCGATTAAGGGTGAAGCTCAAAAACTTAATGAC
TCTCAAGCTCCAAAAGCTGATGCGCAACAAAATAACTTCAACAAAGATCAACAAAGCGCCTTCTATGAAA
TCTTGAACATGCCTAACTTAAACGAAGCGCAACGTAACGGCTTCATTCAAAGTCTTAAAGACGACCCAAG
CCAAAGCACTAACGTTTTAGGTGA
